>Addgene plasmid #34432 | KHBD00307 | depositor partial sequence | sequence record 40999 | KHBD00307 sequence 2241 bps
ATGTCGGCGGCCGCTTGCCTACTGTCTTCTTCTACTTCTTCGTTCGAGAAGACCTGCCGCATCTGCCACA
AGGCCTTCGCGAACGTCTACCGCCTGCAGAGGCACATGATCAGCCACGACGAGAGTGCGCTGCTGCGGAA
GTTTAAGTGCAAGGAGTGCGACAAGGCCTTCAAGTTCAAGCACCACCTCAAGGAGCACGTGAGGATCCAT
TCCGGCGAGAAGCCCTTCGGATGCGACAACTGCGGCAAGCGATTCTCGCACTCGGGCAGCTTCTCCTCCC
ACATGACCTCCAAGAAGTGCATCAGCATGGGCCTCAAGCTGAACAACAATCGCGCTCTGCTGAAGCGACT
GGAGAAGAGCCCGGGATCCGCATCCTCCGCATCCCGGCGATCGCCCTCCGATCACGGAAAGGGCAAGCTG
CCGGAGCAGCCGTCGCTACCGGGACTACCACATCCGATGAGCTACTTCGCCAGCGATGCGCAGGTGCAAG
GTGGAAGTGCGGCACCCGCGCCCTTCCCGCCATTCCATCCGAACTACATGAACGCGGCCCTGCTCGCCTT
TCCCCACAACTTTATGGCGGCTGCAGCTGGCCTGGATCCTCGGGTGCATCCCTACAGCATCCAGAGGCTG
CTGCAACTTTCCGCCGCCGGTCAGCAGCAGAGGGAGGAGGAGCGTGAGGAGCAGCAAAAGCAGCAGCAGC
ATGATGAGGAGGAGACCCCCGATGAGCCCAAGCTAGTGATGGATATCGAGGAGCCAGAGACCAAGGAGAT
GGCACCCACGCCAGAGGCCACCGAAGCAGCCACTCCCATTAAGCGGGAGGAGAGCAGGGAAGCCTCTCCC
GATCCAGAGAGCTACCGTTCCTCCTCGCAAGCAATCAAACAAGAGCAGGAGCCCCTGAACGTAGCAGAGG
AACGTCAAACTCCTGTGGAAGAACACGCCCCCGTGGAGCATGCCGCTGATCTGCGCTGCAGTCGCTGCTC
CAAGCAGTTCAATCATCCCACTGAGCTGGTGCAGCACGAGAAGGTGCTTTGTGGCCTGATCAAGGAGGAG
CTGGAGCAGCACTTCCAACAGCAACAGGCCACGTCCTTTGCCTTGGCCTCCGCCAGCGAAGAGGACGAGG
AAGACGAGGAGATGGATGTGGAGGAGGAGCCCCGCCAGGAGAGTGGCGAACGGAAAGTCCGCGTGCGAAC
GGCCATCAACGAGGAGCAGCAGCAGCAGTTGAAGCAGCACTACTCCCTGAACGCTCGACCCAGTAGGGAT
GAGTTCCGAATGATAGCAGCTCGTCTGCAGCTGGATCCCCGAGTGGTTCAAGTGTGGTTCCAGAACAACC
GCTCCAGGGAGCGCAAAATGCAGAGTTTCCAGAACAATCAGGCGGCAGGCGCAGCACCGCCAATGCCCAT
TGACTCCCAGGCATCTCTAACCCGGGAGGATCAACCGCTGGACTTGTCCGTGAAGAGAGATCCCCTCACG
CCGAAGAGTGAGAGCTCGCCTCCGTATATAGCTCCACCGTCGGGAGAAGCCCTCAATCCCGAAGCAATCA
ATCTCAGCAGGAAGTTCTCCACATCCGCATCGATGTCGCCGGCCTCGATTTCACCGTCATCCGCGGCAGC
CCTCTACTTTGGTGCTGCCCCGCCGCCTTCGCCCCCAAATAGCCAACTGGATTCCACTCCTCGCAGTGGC
CAGGCCTTTCCGGGACTACCTCCCTACATGCTGCCCATGTCGCTGCCCATGGAGGCGCTGTTTAAGATGC
GCCCGGGCGGAGACTTCGCTTCCAACCATGCCTTGATGAACAGTATTAAGCTGCCCGATTACCGGGGCAC
CAGCTTGAGTCCCGGTGGATCGGAGAAGCGTTCGTGGCGGGACGACGACTCGCGCATCTCACACGAGGAC
GAGTTCGGCGCCGGCGTTCTGATGCCACCGAAACCGCGTAGGGGCAAGGCGGAGACCCATGGACACGCTG
GCGATCCCGATCTGCCCTATGTGTGCGATCAGTGCGACAAGGCCTTCGCCAAGCAGAGTTCGCTGGCGCG
ACACAAATACGAGCATTCCGGTCAACGACCCTACCAGTGCATAGAGTGTCCGAAGGCCTTCAAGCACAAG
CACCACCTCACGGAGCACAAGCGTCTGCACAGCGGCGAGAAGCCCTTTCAGTGCTCCAAGTGCCTGAAGC
GCTTCTCGCACTCGGGCAGCTACAGCCAGCACATGAACCACCGGTATTCCTATTGCAAGCCCTACAGGGA
A
