>Addgene plasmid #34432 | KHBD00307 | addgene partial sequence | sequence record 42196 | M13-Rev 5'-CAGGAAACAGCTATGACC-3'
GATTTTATTTTGACTGATAGTGACCTGTTCGTTGCAACAAATTGATAAGCAATGCTTTCTTATAATGCCA
ACTTTGTACAAGAAAGTTGGCAATTCCCTGTAGGGCTTGCAATAGGAATACCGGTGGTTCATGTGCTGGC
TGTAGCTGCCCGAGTGCGAGAAGCGCTTCAGGCACTTGGAGCACTGAAAGGGCTTCTCGCCGCTGTGCAG
ACGCTTGTGCTCCGTGAGGTGGTGCTTGTGCTTGAAGGCCTTCGGACACTCTATGCACTGGTAGGGTCGT
TGACCGGAATGCTCGTATTTGTGTCGCGCCAGCGAACTCTGCTTGGCGAAGGCCTTG
