[The description below was written by a language model from this plasmid's Addgene catalogue record.]
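Description:
KHBD00307 is a Gateway entry-type clone built in the pDONR221 donor vector backbone, carrying the open reading frame of the Drosophila melanogaster gene zfh1 (CG1322, Zn finger homeodomain 1), which encodes a transcription factor with zinc finger and homeodomain motifs. The insert is recorded as 2241 bp in a backbone of about 2.5 kb once the donor cassette has been replaced. The plasmid is a high-copy bacterial construct maintained under kanamycin selection in standard E. coli cloning strains. No feature table is provided with the record, so the exact positions of the recombination sites and other backbone elements are not documented here. In general, a BP recombination into pDONR221 leaves the insert flanked by attL sites, with M13 forward and reverse priming sites outside them, consistent with the sequencing primers listed.

The construct carries no promoter for expression of the insert and is not itself an expression vector. It serves as a shuttle from which the zfh1 coding sequence can be moved by LR recombination into any compatible Gateway destination vector. The depositor notes that the ORFs in this collection were cloned open-ended, without a stop codon, which allows in-frame C-terminal fusions to tags or functional domains supplied by the destination vector. It also means that a stop codon must come from that vector. The clone belongs to a collection of Drosophila transcription factor ORFs assembled for automated screening of protein–DNA interactions at fly regulatory elements, and it is suited to producing tagged or fusion versions of Zfh1 for such assays.
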