Addgene plasmid #34432: KHBD00307
Depositing lab: Bart Deplancke. Depositing organization: Swiss Federal Institute of Technology (EPFL). Publication: Automated protein-DNA interaction screening of Drosophila regulatory elements. Korneel Hens, Jean-Daniel Feuz, Alina Isakova, Antonina Lagovitina, Andreas Massouras, Julien Bryois, Patrick Callaerts, Susan E. Celniker, Bart Deplancke. Nat Methods. 2011 Oct 30;8(12):1065-70. 10.1038/nmeth.1763 PubMed 22037703.
Backbone
  Vector backbone: pDONR221
  Backbone manufacturer: Invitrogen
  Backbone size w/o insert (bp): 2536
  Vector type: Gateway Donor Vector
Growth in bacteria
  Bacterial resistance: Kanamycin, 50 μg/mL
  Growth temperature: 37°C
  Growth strain: DH5alpha
  Copy number: High Copy
Gene/Insert
  Gene/Insert name: CG1322 (alt names: FBgn0004606; zfh1; Zn finger homeodomain 1)
  Species: D. melanogaster (fly)
  Insert size (bp): 2241
  Entrez Gene: zfh1 (a.k.a. Dmel_CG1322, CG1322, Dmel\CG1322, ZFH-1, ZFH1, Zfh-1, Zfh1, Zfh1a, l(3)00865, zfh-1, zfl-1, zhf1)
  Cloning method: Gateway Cloning
  Sequencing primers: 5′ M13F; 3′ M13R
Terms and licenses: Academic/Nonprofit Terms; Industry Terms: Not Available to Industry
Depositor comments: Please note that the ORFs in this collection were cloned open-ended (without a stop codon).
How to cite: KHBD00307 was a gift from Bart Deplancke (Addgene plasmid # 34432 ; http://n2t.net/addgene:34432 ; RRID:Addgene_34432)
